>Addgene plasmid #140242 | SPACE (pRZ1813) | addgene full sequence | sequence record 275730 | Addgene NGS Result
GACATTGATTATTGACTAGTTATTAATAGTAATCAATTACGGGGTCATTAGTTCATAGCCCATATATGGA
GTTCCGCGTTACATAACTTACGGTAAATGGCCCGCCTGGCTGACCGCCCAACGACCCCCGCCCATTGACG
TCAATAATGACGTATGTTCCCATAGTAACGCCAATAGGGACTTTCCATTGACGTCAATGGGTGGAGTATT
TACGGTAAACTGCCCACTTGGCAGTACATCAAGTGTATCATATGCCAAGTACGCCCCCTATTGACGTCAA
TGACGGTAAATGGCCCGCCTGGCATTATGCCCAGTACATGACCTTATGGGACTTTCCTACTTGGCAGTAC
ATCTACGTATTAGTCATCGCTATTACCATGGTGATGCGGTTTTGGCAGTACATCAATGGGCGTGGATAGC
GGTTTGACTCACGGGGATTTCCAAGTCTCCACCCCATTGACGTCAATGGGAGTTTGTTTTGGCACCAAAA
TCAACGGGACTTTCCAAAATGTCGTAACAACTCCGCCCCATTGACGCAAATGGGCGGTAGGCGTGTACGG
TGGGAGGTCTATATAAGCAGAGCTGGTTTAGTGAACCGTCAGATCCGCTAGAGATCCGCGGCCGCTAATA
CGACTCACTATAGGGAGAGCCGCCACCATGAAACGGACAGCCGACGGAAGCGAGTTCGAGTCACCAAAGA
AGAAGCGGAAAGTCTCTGAGGTGGAGTTTTCCCACGAGTACTGGATGAGACATGCCCTGACCCTGGCCAA
GAGGGCACGCGATGAGAGGGAGGTGCCTGTGGGAGCCGTGCTGGTGCTGAACAATAGAGTGATCGGCGAG
GGCTGGAACAGAGCCATCGGCCTGCACGACCCAACAGCCCATGCCGAAATTATGGCCCTGAGACAGGGCG
GCCTGGTCATGCAGAACTACAGACTGATTGACGCCACCCTGTACGGCACATTCGAGCCTTGCGTGATGTG
CGCCGGCGCCATGATCCACTCTAGGATCGGCCGCGTGGTGTTTGGCGTGAGGAACGCAAAAACCGGCGCC
GCAGGCTCCCTGATGGACGTGCTGCACTACCCCGGCATGAATCACCGCGTCGAAATTACCGAGGGAATCC
TGGCAGATGAATGTGCCGCCCTGCTGTGCTATTTCTTTCGGATGCCTAGACAGGTGTTCAATGCTCAGAA
GAAGGCCCAGAGCTCCACCGACTCCGGAGGATCTAGCGGAGGCTCCTCTGGCTCTGAGACACCTGGCACA
AGCGAGAGCGCAACACCTGAAAGCAGCGGGGGCAGCAGCGGGGGGTCAGACAAGAAGTACAGCATCGGCC
TGGCCATCGGCACCAACTCTGTGGGCTGGGCCGTGATCACCGACGAGTACAAGGTGCCCAGCAAGAAATT
CAAGGTGCTGGGCAACACCGACCGGCACAGCATCAAGAAGAACCTGATCGGAGCCCTGCTGTTCGACAGC
GGCGAAACAGCCGAGGCCACCCGGCTGAAGAGAACCGCCAGAAGAAGATACACCAGACGGAAGAACCGGA
TCTGCTATCTGCAAGAGATCTTCAGCAACGAGATGGCCAAGGTGGACGACAGCTTCTTCCACAGACTGGA
AGAGTCCTTCCTGGTGGAAGAGGATAAGAAGCACGAGCGGCACCCCATCTTCGGCAACATCGTGGACGAG
GTGGCCTACCACGAGAAGTACCCCACCATCTACCACCTGAGAAAGAAACTGGTGGACAGCACCGACAAGG
CCGACCTGCGGCTGATCTATCTGGCCCTGGCCCACATGATCAAGTTCCGGGGCCACTTCCTGATCGAGGG
CGACCTGAACCCCGACAACAGCGACGTGGACAAGCTGTTCATCCAGCTGGTGCAGACCTACAACCAGCTG
TTCGAGGAAAACCCCATCAACGCCAGCGGCGTGGACGCCAAGGCCATCCTGTCTGCCAGACTGAGCAAGA
GCAGACGGCTGGAAAATCTGATCGCCCAGCTGCCCGGCGAGAAGAAGAATGGCCTGTTCGGAAACCTGAT
TGCCCTGAGCCTGGGCCTGACCCCCAACTTCAAGAGCAACTTCGACCTGGCCGAGGATGCCAAACTGCAG
CTGAGCAAGGACACCTACGACGACGACCTGGACAACCTGCTGGCCCAGATCGGCGACCAGTACGCCGACC
TGTTTCTGGCCGCCAAGAACCTGTCCGACGCCATCCTGCTGAGCGACATCCTGAGAGTGAACACCGAGAT
CACCAAGGCCCCCCTGAGCGCCTCTATGATCAAGAGATACGACGAGCACCACCAGGACCTGACCCTGCTG
AAAGCTCTCGTGCGGCAGCAGCTGCCTGAGAAGTACAAAGAGATTTTCTTCGACCAGAGCAAGAACGGCT
ACGCCGGCTACATTGACGGCGGAGCCAGCCAGGAAGAGTTCTACAAGTTCATCAAGCCCATCCTGGAAAA
GATGGACGGCACCGAGGAACTGCTCGTGAAGCTGAACAGAGAGGACCTGCTGCGGAAGCAGCGGACCTTC
GACAACGGCAGCATCCCCCACCAGATCCACCTGGGAGAGCTGCACGCCATTCTGCGGCGGCAGGAAGATT
TTTACCCATTCCTGAAGGACAACCGGGAAAAGATCGAGAAGATCCTGACCTTCCGCATCCCCTACTACGT
GGGCCCTCTGGCCAGGGGAAACAGCAGATTCGCCTGGATGACCAGAAAGAGCGAGGAAACCATCACCCCC
TGGAACTTCGAGGAAGTGGTGGACAAGGGCGCTTCCGCCCAGAGCTTCATCGAGCGGATGACCAACTTCG
ATAAGAACCTGCCCAACGAGAAGGTGCTGCCCAAGCACAGCCTGCTGTACGAGTACTTCACCGTGTATAA
CGAGCTGACCAAAGTGAAATACGTGACCGAGGGAATGAGAAAGCCCGCCTTCCTGAGCGGCGAGCAGAAA
AAGGCCATCGTGGACCTGCTGTTCAAGACCAACCGGAAAGTGACCGTGAAGCAGCTGAAAGAGGACTACT
TCAAGAAAATCGAGTGCTTCGACTCCGTGGAAATCTCCGGCGTGGAAGATCGGTTCAACGCCTCCCTGGG
CACATACCACGATCTGCTGAAAATTATCAAGGACAAGGACTTCCTGGACAATGAGGAAAACGAGGACATT
CTGGAAGATATCGTGCTGACCCTGACACTGTTTGAGGACAGAGAGATGATCGAGGAACGGCTGAAAACCT
ATGCCCACCTGTTCGACGACAAAGTGATGAAGCAGCTGAAGCGGCGGAGATACACCGGCTGGGGCAGGCT
GAGCCGGAAGCTGATCAACGGCATCCGGGACAAGCAGTCCGGCAAGACAATCCTGGATTTCCTGAAGTCC
GACGGCTTCGCCAACAGAAACTTCATGCAGCTGATCCACGACGACAGCCTGACCTTTAAAGAGGACATCC
AGAAAGCCCAGGTGTCCGGCCAGGGCGATAGCCTGCACGAGCACATTGCCAATCTGGCCGGCAGCCCCGC
CATTAAGAAGGGCATCCTGCAGACAGTGAAGGTGGTGGACGAGCTCGTGAAAGTGATGGGCCGGCACAAG
CCCGAGAACATCGTGATCGAAATGGCCAGAGAGAACCAGACCACCCAGAAGGGACAGAAGAACAGCCGCG
AGAGAATGAAGCGGATCGAAGAGGGCATCAAAGAGCTGGGCAGCCAGATCCTGAAAGAACACCCCGTGGA
AAACACCCAGCTGCAGAACGAGAAGCTGTACCTGTACTACCTGCAGAATGGGCGGGATATGTACGTGGAC
CAGGAACTGGACATCAACCGGCTGTCCGACTACGATGTGGACCATATCGTGCCTCAGAGCTTTCTGAAGG
ACGACTCCATCGACAACAAGGTGCTGACCAGAAGCGACAAGAACCGGGGCAAGAGCGACAACGTGCCCTC
CGAAGAGGTCGTGAAGAAGATGAAGAACTACTGGCGGCAGCTGCTGAACGCCAAGCTGATTACCCAGAGA
AAGTTCGACAATCTGACCAAGGCCGAGAGAGGCGGCCTGAGCGAACTGGATAAGGCCGGCTTCATCAAGA
GACAGCTGGTGGAAACCCGGCAGATCACAAAGCACGTGGCACAGATCCTGGACTCCCGGATGAACACTAA
GTACGACGAGAATGACAAGCTGATCCGGGAAGTGAAAGTGATCACCCTGAAGTCCAAGCTGGTGTCCGAT
TTCCGGAAGGATTTCCAGTTTTACAAAGTGCGCGAGATCAACAACTACCACCACGCCCACGACGCCTACC
TGAACGCCGTCGTGGGAACCGCCCTGATCAAAAAGTACCCTAAGCTGGAAAGCGAGTTCGTGTACGGCGA
CTACAAGGTGTACGACGTGCGGAAGATGATCGCCAAGAGCGAGCAGGAAATCGGCAAGGCTACCGCCAAG
TACTTCTTCTACAGCAACATCATGAACTTTTTCAAGACCGAGATTACCCTGGCCAACGGCGAGATCCGGA
AGCGGCCTCTGATCGAGACAAACGGCGAAACCGGGGAGATCGTGTGGGATAAGGGCCGGGATTTTGCCAC
CGTGCGGAAAGTGCTGAGCATGCCCCAAGTGAATATCGTGAAAAAGACCGAGGTGCAGACAGGCGGCTTC
AGCAAAGAGTCTATCCTGCCCAAGAGGAACAGCGATAAGCTGATCGCCAGAAAGAAGGACTGGGACCCTA
AGAAGTACGGCGGCTTCGACAGCCCCACCGTGGCCTATTCTGTGCTGGTGGTGGCCAAAGTGGAAAAGGG
CAAGTCCAAGAAACTGAAGAGTGTGAAAGAGCTGCTGGGGATCACCATCATGGAAAGAAGCAGCTTCGAG
AAGAATCCCATCGACTTTCTGGAAGCCAAGGGCTACAAAGAAGTGAAAAAGGACCTGATCATCAAGCTGC
CTAAGTACTCCCTGTTCGAGCTGGAAAACGGCCGGAAGAGAATGCTGGCCTCTGCCGGCGAACTGCAGAA
GGGAAACGAACTGGCCCTGCCCTCCAAATATGTGAACTTCCTGTACCTGGCCAGCCACTATGAGAAGCTG
AAGGGCTCCCCCGAGGATAATGAGCAGAAACAGCTGTTTGTGGAACAGCACAAGCACTACCTGGACGAGA
TCATCGAGCAGATCAGCGAGTTCTCCAAGAGAGTGATCCTGGCCGACGCTAATCTGGACAAAGTGCTGTC
CGCCTACAACAAGCACCGGGATAAGCCCATCAGAGAGCAGGCCGAGAATATCATCCACCTGTTTACCCTG
ACCAATCTGGGAGCCCCTGCCGCCTTCAAGTACTTTGACACCACCATCGACCGGAAGAGGTACACCAGCA
CCAAAGAGGTGCTGGACGCCACCCTGATCCACCAGAGCATCACCGGCCTGTACGAGACACGGATCGACCT
GTCTCAGCTGGGAGGTGACTCTGGCGGCTCAAAAAGAACCGCCGACGGCAGCGAATTCGAGCCCAAGAAG
AAGAGGAAAGTCTCTGGAGGATCTAGCGGAGGATCCTCTGGAAGCGAGACACCAGGCACAAGCGAGTCCG
CCACACCAGAGAGCTCCGGCGGCTCCTCCGGAGGATCCACAGACGCCGAGTACGTGCGCATTCATGAGAA
ACTGGATATTTACACCTTCAAGAAGCAGTTCTTCAACAACAAGAAATCTGTGTCACACCGCTGCTACGTG
CTGTTTGAGTTGAAGCGAAGGGGCGAAAGAAGGGCTTGCTTTTGGGGCTATGCCGTCAACAAGCCCCAAA
GTGGCACCGAGAGAGGAATACACGCTGAGATATTCAGTATCCGAAAGGTGGAAGAGTATCTTCGGGATAA
TCCTGGGCAGTTTACGATCAACTGGTATTCCAGCTGGAGTCCTTGCGCTGATTGTGCCGAGAAAATTCTG
GAATGGTATAATCAGGAACTTCGGGGAAACGGGCACACATTGAAAATCTGGGCCTGCAAGCTGTACTACG
AGAAGAATGCCCGGAACCAGATAGGACTCTGGAATCTGAGGGACAATGGTGTAGGCCTGAACGTGATGGT
TTCCGAGCACTATCAGTGTTGTCGGAAGATTTTCATCCAAAGCTCTCATAACCAGCTCAATGAAAACCGC
TGGTTGGAGAAAACACTGAAACGTGCGGAGAAGTGGAGATCCGAGCTGAGCATCATGATCCAGGTCAAGA
TTCTGCATACCACTAAGTCTCCAGCCGTTAGCGGCGGGAGCGGCGGGAGCGGGGGGAGCACTAATCTGAG
CGACATCATTGAGAAGGAGACTGGGAAACAGCTGGTCATTCAGGAGTCCATCCTGATGCTGCCTGAGGAG
GTGGAGGAAGTGATCGGCAACAAGCCAGAGTCTGACATCCTGGTGCACACCGCCTACGACGAGTCCACAG
ATGAGAATGTGATGCTGCTGACCTCTGACGCCCCCGAGTATAAGCCTTGGGCCCTGGTCATCCAGGATTC
TAACGGCGAGAATAAGATCAAGATGCTGAGCGGAGGATCCGGAGGATCTGGAGGCAGCACCAACCTGTCT
GACATCATCGAGAAGGAGACAGGCAAGCAGCTGGTCATCCAGGAGAGCATCCTGATGCTGCCCGAAGAAG
TCGAAGAAGTGATCGGAAACAAGCCTGAGAGCGATATCCTGGTCCATACCGCCTACGACGAGAGTACCGA
CGAAAATGTGATGCTGCTGACATCCGACGCCCCAGAGTATAAGCCCTGGGCTCTGGTCATCCAGGATTCC
AACGGAGAGAACAAAATCAAAATGCTGGGAAGCGGAGCTACTAACTTCAGCCTGCTGAAGCAGGCTGGAG
ACGTGGAGGAGAACCCTGGACCTATGGTGAGCAAGGGCGAGGAGCTGTTCACCGGGGTGGTGCCCATCCT
GGTCGAGCTGGACGGCGACGTAAACGGCCACAAGTTCAGCGTGTCCGGCGAGGGCGAGGGCGATGCCACC
TACGGCAAGCTGACCCTGAAGTTCATCTGCACCACCGGCAAGCTGCCCGTGCCCTGGCCCACCCTCGTGA
CCACCCTGACCTATGGAGTGCAGTGCTTCAGCCGCTACCCCGACCACATGAAGCAGCACGACTTCTTCAA
GTCCGCCATGCCCGAAGGCTACGTCCAGGAGCGCACCATCTTCTTCAAGGACGACGGCAACTACAAGACC
CGCGCCGAGGTGAAGTTCGAGGGCGACACCCTGGTGAACCGCATCGAGCTGAAGGGCATCGACTTCAAGG
AGGACGGCAACATCCTGGGGCACAAGCTGGAGTACAACTACAACAGCCACAACGTCTATATCATGGCCGA
CAAGCAGAAGAACGGCATCAAGGTGAACTTCAAGATCCGCCACAACATCGAGGACGGCAGCGTGCAGCTC
GCCGACCACTACCAGCAGAACACCCCCATCGGCGACGGCCCCGTGCTGCTGCCCGACAACCACTACCTGA
GCACCCAGTCCGCCCTGAGCAAAGACCCCAACGAGAAGCGCGATCACATGGTCCTGCTGGAGTTCGTGAC
CGCCGCCGGGATCACTCTCGGCATGGACGAGCTGTACAAGTCTGGTGGTTCTCCCAAGAAGAAGAGGAAA
GTCTAACCGGTCATCATCACCATCACCATTGAGTTTAAACCCGCTGATCAGCCTCGACTGTGCCTTCTAG
TTGCCAGCCATCTGTTGTTTGCCCCTCCCCCGTGCCTTCCTTGACCCTGGAAGGTGCCACTCCCACTGTC
CTTTCCTAATAAAATGAGGAAATTGCATCGCATTGTCTGAGTAGGTGTCATTCTATTCTGGGGGGTGGGG
TGGGGCAGGACAGCAAGGGGGAGGATTGGGAAGACAATAGCAGGCATGCTGGGGATGCGGTGGGCTCTAT
GGCTTCTGAGGCGGAAAGAACCAGCTGGGGCTCGATACCGTCGACCTCTAGCTAGAGCTTGGCGTAATCA
TGGTCATAGCTGTTTCCTGTGTGAAATTGTTATCCGCTCACAATTCCACACAACATACGAGCCGGAAGCA
TAAAGTGTAAAGCCTAGGGTGCCTAATGAGTGAGCTAACTCACATTAATTGCGTTGCGCTCACTGCCCGC
TTTCCAGTCGGGAAACCTGTCGTGCCAGCTGCATTAATGAATCGGCCAACGCGCGGGGAGAGGCGGTTTG
CGTATTGGGCGCTCTTCCGCTTCCTCGCTCACTGACTCGCTGCGCTCGGTCGTTCGGCTGCGGCGAGCGG
TATCAGCTCACTCAAAGGCGGTAATACGGTTATCCACAGAATCAGGGGATAACGCAGGAAAGAACATGTG
AGCAAAAGGCCAGCAAAAGGCCAGGAACCGTAAAAAGGCCGCGTTGCTGGCGTTTTTCCATAGGCTCCGC
CCCCCTGACGAGCATCACAAAAATCGACGCTCAAGTCAGAGGTGGCGAAACCCGACAGGACTATAAAGAT
ACCAGGCGTTTCCCCCTGGAAGCTCCCTCGTGCGCTCTCCTGTTCCGACCCTGCCGCTTACCGGATACCT
GTCCGCCTTTCTCCCTTCGGGAAGCGTGGCGCTTTCTCATAGCTCACGCTGTAGGTATCTCAGTTCGGTG
TAGGTCGTTCGCTCCAAGCTGGGCTGTGTGCACGAACCCCCCGTTCAGCCCGACCGCTGCGCCTTATCCG
GTAACTATCGTCTTGAGTCCAACCCGGTAAGACACGACTTATCGCCACTGGCAGCAGCCACTGGTAACAG
GATTAGCAGAGCGAGGTATGTAGGCGGTGCTACAGAGTTCTTGAAGTGGTGGCCTAACTACGGCTACACT
AGAAGAACAGTATTTGGTATCTGCGCTCTGCTGAAGCCAGTTACCTTCGGAAAAAGAGTTGGTAGCTCTT
GATCCGGCAAACAAACCACCGCTGGTAGCGGTGGTTTTTTTGTTTGCAAGCAGCAGATTACGCGCAGAAA
AAAAGGATCTCAAGAAGATCCTTTGATCTTTTCTACGGGGTCTGACACTCAGTGGAACGAAAACTCACGT
TAAGGGATTTTGGTCATGAGATTATCAAAAAGGATCTTCACCTAGATCCTTTTAAATTAAAAATGAAGTT
TTAAATCAATCTAAAGTATATATGAGTAAACTTGGTCTGACAGTTACCAATGCTTAATCAGTGAGGCACC
TATCTCAGCGATCTGTCTATTTCGTTCATCCATAGTTGCCTGACTCCCCGTCGTGTAGATAACTACGATA
CGGGAGGGCTTACCATCTGGCCCCAGTGCTGCAATGATACCGCGAGACCCACGCTCACCGGCTCCAGATT
TATCAGCAATAAACCAGCCAGCCGGAAGGGCCGAGCGCAGAAGTGGTCCTGCAACTTTATCCGCCTCCAT
CCAGTCTATTAATTGTTGCCGGGAAGCTAGAGTAAGTAGTTCGCCAGTTAATAGTTTGCGCAACGTTGTT
GCCATTGCTACAGGCATCGTGGTGTCACGCTCGTCGTTTGGTATGGCTTCATTCAGCTCCGGTTCCCAAC
GATCAAGGCGAGTTACATGATCCCCCATGTTGTGCAAAAAAGCGGTTAGCTCCTTCGGTCCTCCGATCGT
TGTCAGAAGTAAGTTGGCCGCAGTGTTATCACTCATGGTTATGGCAGCACTGCATAATTCTCTTACTGTC
ATGCCATCCGTAAGATGCTTTTCTGTGACTGGTGAGTACTCAACCAAGTCATTCTGAGAATAGTGTATGC
GGCGACCGAGTTGCTCTTGCCCGGCGTCAATACGGGATAATACCGCGCCACATAGCAGAACTTTAAAAGT
GCTCATCATTGGAAAACGTTCTTCGGGGCGAAAACTCTCAAGGATCTTACCGCTGTTGAGATCCAGTTCG
ATGTAACCCACTCGTGCACCCAACTGATCTTCAGCATCTTTTACTTTCACCAGCGTTTCTGGGTGAGCAA
AAACAGGAAGGCAAAATGCCGCAAAAAAGGGAATAAGGGCGACACGGAAATGTTGAATACTCATACTCTT
CCTTTTTCAATATTATTGAAGCATTTATCAGGGTTATTGTCTCATGAGCGGATACATATTTGAATGTATT
TAGAAAAATAAACAAATAGGGGTTCCGCGCACATTTCCCCGAAAAGTGCCACCTGACGTCGACGGATCGG
GAGATCGATCTCCCGATCCCCTAGGGTCGACTCTCAGTACAATCTGCTCTGATGCCGCATAGTTAAGCCA
GTATCTGCTCCCTGCTTGTGTGTTGGAGGTCGCTGAGTAGTGCGCGAGCAAAATTTAAGCTACAACAAGG
CAAGGCTTGACCGACAATTGCATGAAGAATCTGCTTAGGGTTAGGCGTTTTGCGCTGCTTCGCGATGTAC
GGGCCAGATATACGCGTT
Features (pLannotate 1.2.2; 19 found; start..end, strand, type, name):
      1..380     +  enhancer       CMV enhancer: human cytomegalovirus immediate early enhancer
    381..584     +  promoter       CMV promoter: human cytomegalovirus (CMV) immediate early promoter
    626..644     +  promoter       T7 promoter: promoter for bacteriophage T7 RNA polymerase
    715..1209    +  CDS            tadA: TADA_ECOLI - Also known as yfhC. Experimental evidence at protein level: Swiss-Prot protein existence level 1. Catalyzes the deamination of adenosine to inosine at the wobble position 34 of tRNA(Arg2). Essential for cell viability. From Escherichia coli (strain K12).
   1309..2910    +  CDS            dCas9(N): N-terminal portion of catalytically inactive Streptococcus pyogenes dCas9 carrying the D10A mutation (Zetsche et al., 2015)
   2911..5405    +  CDS            Cas9(C) (fragment): C-terminal portion of Streptococcus pyogenes Cas9 (Zetsche et al., 2015)
   6499..6747    +  CDS            UGI: UNGI_BPPB2 - Experimental evidence at protein level: Swiss-Prot protein existence level 1. This protein binds specifically and reversibly to the host uracil-DNA glycosylase, preventing removal of uracil residues from PBS2 DNA by the host uracil-excision repair system. From Bacillus phage PBS2 (Bacteriophage PBS2).
   6814..7530    +  CDS            EGFP: EGFP is a basic (constitutively fluorescent) green fluorescent protein published in 1996, derived from Aequorea victoria. It is reported to be a rapidly-maturing weak dimer with moderate acid sensitivity.
   7618..7842    +  polyA_signal   bGH poly(A) signal: bovine growth hormone polyadenylation signal
   7846..7867    +  promoter       SV40 promoter (fragment): SV40 enhancer and early promoter
   7872..7888    +  misc_feature   MCS (fragment): pBluescript multiple cloning site
   7937..7953    -  protein_bind   lac operator: The lac repressor binds to the lac operator to inhibit transcription in E. coli. This inhibition can be relieved by adding lactose or isopropyl-β-D-thiogalactopyranoside (IPTG). lac repressor encoded by lacI
   7961..7991    -  promoter       lac promoter: promoter for the E. coli lac operon
   8006..8027    -  protein_bind   CAP binding site: CAP binding activates transcription in the presence of cAMP. E. coli catabolite activator protein
   8040..8132    -  CDS            lacI (fragment): lac repressor; lacI; The lac repressor binds to the lac operator to inhibit transcription in E. coli. This inhibition can be relieved by adding lactose or isopropyl-β-D-thiogalactopyranoside (IPTG).
   8315..8903    -  rep_origin     ori: high-copy-number ColE1/pMB1/pBR322/pUC origin of replication
   9074..9934    -  CDS            AmpR: β-lactamase; bla; confers resistance to ampicillin, carbenicillin, and related antibiotics
   9935..10039   -  promoter       AmpR promoter: bla
  10110..10154   -  misc_feature   bom (fragment): basis of mobility region from pBR322
