[The description below was written by a language model from this plasmid's Addgene catalogue record and pLannotate feature annotations shown in this document.]
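Description:
SPACE (pRZ1813) is a 10.3 kb mammalian expression plasmid encoding a dual-deaminase CRISPR base editor, built by Gibson cloning on the pCMV-ABEmax-P2A-EGFP backbone. It is propagated in E. coli as a high-copy plasmid through a ColE1/pUC-type origin and is selected with ampicillin via the β-lactamase gene. Remnants of lac regulatory elements, a short SV40 promoter fragment and a bom fragment are also annotated in the backbone and appear to be cloning leftovers. No mammalian selection marker is recorded.

The payload is a single open reading frame of about 6.9 kb driven by the CMV immediate-early enhancer and promoter and terminated by the bovine growth hormone polyadenylation signal. A T7 promoter lies just upstream of the coding region. According to the record, the fusion reads bipartite NLS, evolved E. coli adenosine deaminase TadA* carrying V82G, S. pyogenes Cas9 nickase (D10A), a second bipartite NLS, the sea lamprey cytidine deaminase pmCDA1 carrying R187W, and two copies of the uracil glycosylase inhibitor UGI, followed by P2A-EGFP. The automated feature table identifies TadA, the Cas9 portions, one UGI copy and EGFP, but leaves the region between Cas9 and that UGI unannotated. This gap is presumably where pmCDA1 and the other UGI lie.

Tethering both deaminases to the nickase allows concurrent adenine and cytosine editing at a guide-specified site, while UGI blocks excision of the uracil intermediate. The P2A peptide releases EGFP as a separate protein, marking transfected cells. No guide RNA cassette is annotated, so the guide must be supplied separately.
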