Addgene plasmid #140242: SPACE (pRZ1813)
Purpose: CMV promoter expression plasmid for TadA*(V82G)-nCas9-pmCDA1(R187W)-UGI-UGI-P2A-EGFP
Depositing lab: Keith Joung. Depositing organization: Massachusetts General Hospital. Publication: A dual-deaminase CRISPR base editor enables concurrent adenine and cytosine editing. Grunewald J, Zhou R, Lareau CA, Garcia SP, Iyer S, Miller BR, Langner LM, Hsu JY, Aryee MJ, Joung JK. Nat Biotechnol. 2020 Jun 1. pii: 10.1038/s41587-020-0535-y. doi: 10.1038/s41587-020-0535-y. PubMed 32483364.
Backbone
  Vector backbone: CMV
  Backbone manufacturer: pCMV-ABEmax-P2A-EGFP (Addgene #112101)
  Backbone size w/o insert (bp): 3400
  Total vector size (bp): 10308
  Vector type: Mammalian Expression
Growth in bacteria
  Bacterial resistance: Ampicillin, 100 μg/mL
  Growth temperature: 37°C
  Growth strain: DH5alpha
  Copy number: High Copy
Gene/Insert
  Gene/Insert name: SPACE (alt name: bpNLS-TadA*(V82G)-nCas9-bpNLS-pmCDA1(R187W)-UGI-UGI-P2A-EGFP)
  Species: E. coli, S. pyogenes, P. marinus
  Insert size (bp): 6943
  Mutation: V82G in TadA*, D10A in Cas9, R187W in pmCDA1
  Promoter: CMV
  Cloning method: Gibson Cloning
  Sequencing primers: 5′ CGCAAATGGGCGGTAGGCGTG; 3′ TAGAAGGCACAGTCGAGG
Resource information
  A portion of this plasmid was derived from a plasmid made by: Addgene #131313, #131300
Terms and licenses: Academic/Nonprofit Terms; Industry Terms: Not Available to Industry
How to cite: SPACE (pRZ1813) was a gift from Keith Joung (Addgene plasmid # 140242 ; http://n2t.net/addgene:140242 ; RRID:Addgene_140242)
